>Addgene plasmid #20498 | pWZL Neo Myr Flag HIPK1 | addgene full sequence | sequence record 464965 | Addgene Long Read Sequencing Result
GTGATGCGGTTTTGGCAGTACACCAATGGGCGTGGATAGCGGTTTGACTCACGGGGATTTCCAAGTCTCC
ACCCCATTGACGTCAATGGGAGTTTGTTTTGGCACCAAAATCAACGGGACTTTCCAAAATGTCGTAATAA
CCCCGCCCCGTTGACGCAAATGGGCGGTAGGCGTGTACGGTGGGAGGTCTATATAAGCAGAGCTGGTTTA
GTGAACCGCGCCAGTCCTCCGATTGACTGAGTCGCCCGGGTACCCGTGTATCCAATAAACCCTCTTGCAG
TTGCATCCGACTTGTGGTCTCGCTGTTCCTTGGGAGGGTCTCCTCTGAGTGATTGACTACCCGTCAGCGG
GGGTCTTTCATTTGGGGGCTCGTCCGGGATCGGGAGACCCCTGCCCAGGGACCACCGACCCACCACCGGG
AGGCAAGCTGGCCAGCAACTTATCTGTGTCTGTCCGATTGTCTAGTGTCTATGACTGATTTTATGCGCCT
GCGTCGGTACTAGTTAGCTAACTAGCTCTGTATCTGGCGGACCCGTGGTGGAACTGACGAGTTCTGAACA
CCCGGCCGCAACCCTGGGAGACGTCCCAGGGACTTTGGGGGCCGTTTTTGTGGCCCGACCTGAGGAAGGG
AGTCGATGTGGAATCCGACCCCGTCAGGATATGTGGTTCTGGTAGGAGACGAGAACCTAAAACAGTTCCC
GCCTCCGTCTGAATTTTTGCTTTCGGTTTGGAACCGAAGCCGCGCGTCTTGTCTGCTGCAGCGCTGCAGC
ATCGTTCTGTGTTGTCTCTGTCTGACTGTGTTTCTGTATTTGTCTGAAAATTAGGGCCAGACTGTTACCA
CTCCCTTAAGTTTGACCTTAGGTCACTGGAAAGATGTCGAGCGGATCGCTCACAACCAGTCGGTAGATGT
CAAGAAGAGACGTTGGGTTACCTTCTGCTCTGCAGAATGGCCAACCTTTAACGTCGGATGGCCGCGAGAC
GGCACCTTTAACCGAGACCTCATCACCCAGGTTAAGATCAAGGTCTTTTCACCTGGCCCGCATGGACACC
CAGACCAGGTCCCCTACATCGTGACCTGGGAAGCCTTGGCTTTTGACCCCCCTCCCTGGGTCAAGCCCTT
TGTACACCCTAAGCCTCCGCCTCCTCTTCCTCCATCCGCCCCGTCTCTCCCCCTTGAACCTCCTCGTTCG
ACCCCGCCTCGATCCTCCCTTTATCCAGCCCTCACTCCTTCTCTAGGCGCCGGCCGGATCCAGAATTCGC
CACCATGGGGTCTTCAAAATCTAAACCAAAGGACCCCAGCCAGCGCCGGCGCAGGATCCGAGGTTACCTT
GACTACAAAGACGATGACGACAAGCAATTGACAAGTTTGTACAAAAAAGTTGGCATGGTTTTGATGTTTC
AGATTCGTTATATTTCACAAACACAAGGCTTGCCAGCTGAATATCTTCTCAGTGCCGGAACAAAAACAAC
CAGGTTTTTCAACAGAGATCCTAATTTGGGGTACCCACTGTGGAGGCTTAAGACACCTGAAGAACATGAA
CTGGAGACTGGAATAAAATCAAAAGAAGCTCGGAAGTACATTTTTAATTGCTTAGATGACATGGCTCAGG
TGAATATGTCTACGGACCTGGAGGGAACAGACATGTTGGCAGAGAAGGCAGACCGAAGAGAATACATTGA
TCTGTTAAAGAAAATGCTCACAATTGATGCAGATAAGAGAATTACCCCTCTAAAAACTCTTAACCATCAG
TTTGTGACAATGACTCACCTTTTGGATTTTCCACATAGCAATCATGTTAAGTCTTGTTTTCAGAACATGG
AGATCTGCAAGCGGAGGGTTCACATGTATGATACAGTGAGTCAGATCAAGAGTCCCTTCACTACACATGT
TGCCCCAAATACAAGCACAAATCTAACCATGAGCTTCAGCAATCAGCTCAATACAGTGCACAATCAGGCC
AGTGTTCTAGCTTCCAGTTCTACTGCAGCAGCTGCTACTCTTTCTCTGGCTAATTCAGATGTCTCACTAC
TAAACTACCAGTCAGCTTTGTACCCATCATCTGCTGCACCAGTTCCTGGAGTTGCCCAGCAGGGTGTTTC
CTTGCAGCCTGGAACCACCCAGATTTGCACTCAGACAGATCCATTCCAACAGACATTTATAGTATGTCCA
CCTGCGTTTCAAACTGGACTACAAGCAACAACAAAGCATTCTGGATTCCCTGTGAGGATGGATAATGCTG
TACCAATTGTACCCCAGGCACCAGCTGCTCAGCCACTACAGATTCAGTCAGGAGTTCTCACGCAGGGAAG
CTGTACACCACTAATGGTAGCAACTCTCCACCCTCAAGTAGCCACCATCACACCGCAGTATGCGGTGCCC
TTTACTCTGAGCTGCGCAGCCGGCCGGCCGGCGCTGGTTGAACAGACTGCCGCTGTACTGCAGGCGTGGC
CTGGAGGGACTCAGCAAATTCTCCTGCCTTCAACTTGGCAACAGTTGCCTGGGGTAGCTCTACACAACTC
TGTCCAGCCCACAGCAATGATTCCAGAGGCCATGGGGAGTGGACAGCAGCTAGCTGACTGGAGGAATGCC
CACTCTCATGGCAACCAGTACAGCACTATCATGCAGCAGCCATCCTTGCTGACTAACCATGTGACATTGG
CCACTGCTCAGCCTCTGAATGTTGGTGTTGCCCATGTTGTCAGACAACAACAATCCAGTTCCCTCCCTTC
GAAGAAGAATAAGCAGTCAGCTCCAGTCTCTTCCAAGTCCTCTCTAGATGTTCTGCCTTCCCAAGTCTAT
TCTCTGGTTGGGAGCAGTCCCCTCCGCACCACATCTTCTTATAATTCCTTGGTCCCTGTCCAAGATCAGC
CAGTATTCCTACTTATACCCAACTTTCTTGTACAAAGTGGTTTGATCTAGTCGACCAATTCCGGTTATTT
TCCACCATATTGCCGTCTTTTGGCAATGTGAGGGCCCGGAAACCTGGCCCTGTCTTCTTGACGAGCATTC
CTAGGGGTCTTTCCCCTCTCGCCAAAGGAATGCAAGGTCTGTTGAATGTCGTGAAGGAAGCAGTTCCTCT
GGAAGCTTCTTGAAGACAAACAACGTCTGTAGCGACCCTTTGCAGGCAGCGGAACCCCCCACCTGGCGAC
AGGTGCCTCTGCGGCCAAAAGCCACGTGTATAAGATACACCTGCAAAGGCGGCACAACCCCAGTGCCACG
TTGTGAGTTGGATAGTTGTGGAAAGAGTCAAATGGCTCTCCTCAAGCGTATTCAACAAGGGGCTGAAGGA
TGCCCAGAAGGTACCCCATTGTATGGGATCTGATCTGGGGCCTCGGTGCACATGCTTTACATGTGTTTAG
TCGAGGTTAAAAAACGTCTAGGCCCCCCGAACCACGGGGACGTGGTTTTCCTTTGAAAAACACGATGATA
ATACCATGATTGAACAAGATGGATTGCACGCAGGTTCTCCGGCCGCTTGGGTGGAGAGGCTATTCGGCTA
TGACTGGGCACAACAGACAATCGGCTGCTCTGATGCCGCCGTGTTCCGGCTGTCAGCGCAGGGGCGCCCG
GTTCTTTTTGTCAAGACCGACCTGTCCGGTGCCCTGAATGAACTGCAGGACGAGGCAGCGCGGCTATCGT
GGCTGGCCACGACGGGCGTTCCTTGCGCAGCTGTGCTCGACGTTGTCACTGAAGCGGGAAGGGACTGGCT
GCTATTGGGCGAAGTGCCGGGGCAGGATCTCCTGTCATCTCACCTTGCTCCTGCCGAGAAAGTATCCATC
ATGGCTGATGCAATGCGGCGGCTGCATACGCTTGATCCGGCTACCTGCCCATTCGACCACCAAGCGAAAC
ATCGCATCGAGCGAGCACGTACTCGGATGGAAGCCGGTCTTGTCGATCAGGATGATCTGGACGAAGAGCA
TCAGGGGCTCGCGCCAGCCGAACTGTTCGCCAGGCTCAAGGCGCGCATGCCCGACGGCGAGGATCTCGTC
GTGACCCATGGCGATGCCTGCTTGCCGAATATCATGGTGGAAAATGGCCGCTTTTCTGGATTCATCGACT
GTGGCCGGCTGGGTGTGGCGGACCGCTATCAGGACATAGCGTTGGCTACCCGTGATATTGCTGAAGAGCT
TGGCGGCGAATGGGCTGACCGCTTCCTCGTGCTTTACGGTATCGCCGCTCCCGATTCGCAGCGCATCGCC
TTCTATCGCCTTCTTGACGAGTTCTTCTGAGCGGGACTCTGGGGTTCGCATCGATAAAATAAAAGATTTT
ATTTAGTCTCCAGAAAAAGGGGGGAATGAAAGACCCCACCTGTAGGTTTGGCAAGCTAGCTTAAGTAACG
CCATTTTGCAAGGCATGGAAAAATACATAACTGAGAATAGAGAAGTTCAGATCAAGGTCAGGAACAGATG
GAACAGCTGAATATGGGCCAAACAGGATATCTGTGGTAAGCAGTTCCTGCCCCGGCTCAGGGCCAAGAAC
AGATGGAACAGCTGAATATGGGCCAAACAGGATATCTGTGGTAAGCAGTTCCTGCCCCGGCTCAGGGCCA
AGAACAGATGGTCCCCAGATGCGGTCCAGCCCTCAGCAGTTTCTAGAGAACCATCAGATGTTTCCAGGGT
GCCCCAAGGACCTGAAATGACCCTGTGCCTTATTTGAACTAACCAATCAGTTCGCTTCTCGCTTCTGTTC
GCGCGCTTCTGCTCCCCGAGCTCAATAAAAGAGCCCACAACCCCTCACTCGGGGCGCCAGTCCTCCGATT
GACTGAGTCGCCCGGGTACCCGTGTATCCAATAAACCCTCTTGCAGTTGCATCCGACTTGTGGTCTCGCT
GTTCCTTGGGAGGGTCTCCTCTGAGTGATTGACTACCCGTCAGCGGGGGTCTTTCACAGGCCAGTGGGGC
CGCACTTTTCGGGGAAATGTGCGCGGAACCCCTATTTGTTTATTTTTCTAAATACATTCAAATATGTATC
CGCTCATGAGACAATAACCCTGATAAATGCTTCAATAATATTGAAAAAGGAAGAGTATGAGTATTCAACA
TTTCCGTGTCGCCCTTATTCCCTTTTTTGCGGCATTTTGCCTTCCTGTTTTTGCTCACCCAGAAACGCTG
GTGAAAGTAAAAGATGCTGAAGATCAGTTGGGTGCACGAGTGGGTTACATCGAACTGGATCTCAACAGCG
GTAAGATCCTTGAGAGTTTTCGCCCCGAAGAACGTTTTCCAATGATGAGCACTTTTAAAGTTCTGCTATG
TGGCGCGGTATTATCCCGTATTGACGCCGGGCAAGAGCAACTCGGTCGCCGCATACACTATTCTCAGAAT
GACTTGGTTGAGTACTCACCAGTCACAGAAAAGCATCTTACGGATGGCATGACAGTAAGAGAATTATGCA
GTGCTGCCATAACCATGAGTGATAACACTGCGGCCAACTTACTTCTGACAACGATCGGAGGACCGAAGGA
GCTAACCGCTTTTTTGCACAACATGGGGGATCATGTAACTCGCCTTGATCGTTGGGAACCGGAGCTGAAT
GAAGCCATACCAAACGACGAGCGTGACACCACGATGCCTGTAGCAATGGCAACAACGTTGCGCAAACTAT
TAACTGGCGAACTACTTACTCTAGCTTCCCGGCAACAATTAATAGACTGGATGGAGGCGGATAAAGTTGC
AGGACCACTTCTGCGCTCGGCCCTTCCGGCTGGCTGGTTTATTGCTGATAAATCTGGAGCCGGTGAGCGT
GGGTCTCGCGGTATCATTGCAGCACTGGGGCCAGATGGTAAGCCCTCCCGTATCGTAGTTATCTACACGA
CGGGGAGTCAGGCAACTATGGATGAACGAAATAGACAGATCGCTGAGATAGGTGCCTCACTGATTAAGCA
TTGGTAACTGTCAGACCAAGTTTACTCATATATACTTTAGATTGATTTGCGGCCGCGAAAAGGACAAGCA
GCGAAAATTCACGCCCCCTTGGGAGGTGGCGGCATATGCAAAGGATAGCACTCCCACTCTACTACTGGGT
ATCATATGCTGACTGTATATGCATGAGGATAGCATATGCTACCCGGATACAGATTAGGATAGCATATACT
ACCCAGATATAGATTAGGATAGCATATGCTACCCAGATATAGATTAGGATAGCCTATGCTACCCAGATAT
AAATTAGGATAGCATATACTACCCAGATATAGATTAGGATAGCATATGCTACCCAGATATAGATTAGGAT
AGCCTATGCTACCCAGATATAGATTAGGATAGCATATGCTATCCAGATATTTGGGTAGTATATGCTACCC
ATGGCAACATTAGCCCACCGTGCTCTCAGCGACCTCGTGAATATGAGGACCAACAACCCTGTGCTTGGCG
CTCAGGCGCAAGTGTGTGTAATTTGTCCTCCAGATCGCAGCAATCGCGCCCCTATCTTGGCCCGCCCACC
TACTTATGCAGGTATTCCCCGGGGTGCCATTAGTGGTTTTGTGGGCAAGTGGTTTGACCGCAGTGGTTAG
CGGGGTTACAATCAGCCAAGTTATTACACCCTTATTTTACAGTCCAAAACCGCAGGGCGGCGTGTGGGGG
CTGACGCGTGCCCCCACTCCACAATTTCAAAAAAAAGAGTGGCCACTTGTCTTTGTTTATGGGCCCCATT
GGCGTGGAGCCCCGTTTAATTTTCGGGGGTGTTAGAGACAACCAGTGGAGTCCGCTGCTGTCGGCGTCCA
CTCTCTTTCCCCTTGTTACAAATAGAGTGTAACAACATGGTTCACCTGTCTTGGTCCCTGCCTGGGACAC
ATCTTAATAACCCCAGTATCATATTGCACTAGGATTATGTGTTGCCCATAGCCATAAATTCGTGTGAGAT
GGACATCCAGTCTTTACGGCTTGTCCCCACCCCATGGATTTCTATTGTTAAAGATATTCAGAATGTTTCA
TTCCTACACTAGTATTTATTGCCCAAGGGGTTTGTGAGGGTTATATTGGTGTCATAGCACAATGCCACCA
CTGAACCCCCCGTCCAAATTTTATTCTGGGGGCGTCACCTGAAACCTTGTTTTCGAGCACCTCACATACA
CCTTACTGTTCACAACTCAGCAGTTATTCTATTAGCTAAACGAAGGAGAATGAAGAAGCAGGCGAAGATT
CAGGAGAGTTCACTGCCCGCTCCTTGATCTTCAGCCACTGCCCTTGTGACTAAAATGGTTCACTACCCTC
GTGGAATCCTGACCCCATGTAAATAAAACCGTGACAGCTCATGGGGTGGGAGATATCGCTGTTCCTTAGG
ACCCTTTTACTAACCCTAATTCGATAGCATATGCTTCCCGTTGGGTAACATATGCTATTGAATTAGGGTT
AGTCTGGATAGTATATACTACTACCCGGGAAGCATATGCTACCCGTTTAGGGTTAACAAGGGGGCCTTAT
AAACACTATTGCTAATGCCCTCTTGAGGGTCCGCTTATCGGTAGCTACACAGGCCCCTCTGATTGACGTT
GGTGTAGCCTCCCGTAGTCTTCCTGGGCCCCTGGGAGGTACATGTCGGCCGCAAAAGGATCTAGGTGAAG
ATCCTTTTTGATAATCTCATGACCAAAATCCCTTAACGTGAGTTTTCGTTCCACTGAGCGTCAGACCCCG
TAGAAAAGATCAAAGGATCTTCTTGAGATCCTTTTTTTCTGCGCGTAATCTGCTGCTTGCAAACAAAAAA
ACCACCGCTACCAGCGGTGGTTTGTTTGCCGGATCAAGAGCTACCAACTCTTTTTCCGAAGGTAACTGGC
TTCAGCAGAGCGCAGATACCAAATACTGTTCTTCTAGTGTAGCCGTAGTTAGGCCACCACTTCAAGAACT
CTGTAGCACCGCCTACATACCTCGCTCTGCTAATCCTGTTACCAGTGGCTGCTGCCAGTGGCGATAAGTC
GTGTCTTACCGGGTTGGACTCAAGACGATAGTTACCGGATAAGGCGCAGCGGTCGGGCTGAACGGGGGGT
TCGTGCACACAGCCCAGCTTGGAGCGAACGACCTACACCGAACTGAGATACCTACAGCGTGAGCTATGAG
AAAGCGCCACGCTTCCCGAAGGGAGAAAGGCGGACAGGTATCCGGTAAGCGGCAGGGTCGGAACAGGAGA
GCGCACGAGGGAGCTTCCAGGGGGAAACGCCTGGTATCTTTATAGTCCTGTCGGGTTTCGCCACCTCTGA
CTTGAGCGTCGATTTTTGTGATGCTCGTCAGGGGGGCGGAGCCTATGGAAAAACGCCAGCAACGCGGCCT
TTTTACGGTTCCTGGCCTTTTGCTGGCCTTTTGCTCACATGTTCTTTCCTGCGTTATCCCCTGATTCTGT
GGATAACCGTATTACCGCCTTTGAGTGAGCTGATACCGCTCGCCGCAGCCGAACGACCGAGCGCAGCGAG
TCAGTGAGCGAGGAAGCGGAAGAGCGCCCAATACGCAAACCGCCTCTCCCCGCGCGTTGGCCGATTCATT
AATGCAACTATGGTTGGCGCGTTGTAAACGTTAATATTTTGTTAAAATTCGCGTTAAATTTTTGTTAAAT
CAGCTCATTTTTTAACCAATAGACCGAAATCGGCAAAATCCCTTATAAATCAAAAGAATAGCCCGAGATA
GAGT
[37 nt withheld, positions 8615-8651]
AAAGAACGTGGACTCCAACGTCAAAGG
[141 nt withheld, positions 8679-8819]
G
[46 nt withheld, positions 8821-8866]
A
[76 nt withheld, positions 8868-8943]
CCGATCTTCAATATTGGCCATTAGCCATATTATTCATTGGTTATATAGCATAAATCAATATTGGCTATTG
GCCATTGCATACGTTGTATCTATATCATAATATGTACATTTATATTGGCTCATGTCCAATATGACCGCCA
TGTTGGCATTGATTATTGACTAGTTATTAATAGTAATCAATTACGGGGTCATTAGTTCATAGCCCATATA
TGGAGTTCCGCGTTACATAACTTACGGTAAATGGCCCGCCTGGCTGACCGCCCAACGACCCCCGCCCATT
GACGTCAATAATGACGTATGTTCCCATAGTAACGCCAATAGGGACTTTCCATTGACGTCAATGGGTGGAG
TATTTACGGTAAACTGCCCACTTGGCAGTACATCAAGTGTATCATATGCCAAGTCCGCCCCCTATTGACG
TCAATGACGGTAAATGGCCCGCCTGGCATTATGCCCAGTACATGACCTTACGGGACTTTCCTACTTGGCA
GTACATCTACGTATTAGTCATCGCTATTACCATG
Features (pLannotate 1.2.2; 19 found; start..end, strand, type, name):
      2..201     +  promoter       CMV promoter: human cytomegalovirus (CMV) immediate early promoter
    218..362     +  LTR            3' LTR (ΔU3) (fragment): self-inactivating 3' long terminal repeat (LTR) from Moloney murine leukemia virus
    484..758     +  misc_feature   MESV Ψ (fragment): packaging signal of murine embryonic stem cell virus
    825..1241    +  CDS            gag (truncated): truncated Moloney murine leukemia virus (MMLV) gag gene lacking the start codon
   1289..1306    +  CDS            myr (fragment): N-myristoylation signal from Src kinase (Pellman et al., 1985; Kaplan et al., 1988)
   1362..1379    +  protein_bind   attB1 (fragment): mutant version of attB; core recombination site for the Gateway® BP reaction BP Clonase™
   1400..2893    +  CDS            HIPK1 (fragment): HIPK1_HUMAN - Also known as KIAA0630, MYAK, NBAK2. Experimental evidence at protein level: Swiss-Prot protein existence level 1. Serine/threonine-protein kinase involved in transcription regulation and TNF-mediated cellular apoptosis. Plays a role as a corepressor for homeodomain transcription factors. Phosphorylates DAXX and MYB. Phosphorylates DAXX in response to stress, and mediates its translocation from the nucleus to the cytoplasm. Inactivates MYB transcription factor activity by phosphorylation. Prevents MAP3K5-JNK activation in the absence of TNF. TNF triggers its translocation to the
   2893..2910    -  protein_bind   attB2 (fragment): mutant version of attB; core recombination site for the Gateway® BP reaction BP Clonase™
   2970..3431    +  misc_feature   IRES: internal ribosome entry site (IRES) of the encephalomyocarditis virus (EMCV)
   3436..4227    +  CDS            neo: KKA2_KLEPN - Also known as kan, nptII. Experimental evidence at protein level: Swiss-Prot protein existence level 1. Resistance to kanamycin, neomycin, paromomycin, ribostamycin, butirosin and gentamicin B. From Klebsiella pneumoniae.
   4295..4416    +  LTR            3' LTR (ΔU3) (fragment): self-inactivating 3' long terminal repeat (LTR) from Moloney murine leukemia virus
   4417..4886    +  LTR            LTR: long terminal repeat from Moloney murine leukemia virus
   4922..5026    +  promoter       AmpR promoter: bla
   5027..5887    +  CDS            AmpR: β-lactamase; bla; confers resistance to ampicillin, carbenicillin, and related antibiotics
   6046..7397    +  rep_origin     oriP (fragment): Epstein-Barr virus oriP replication origin (Yates et al., 2000)
   7653..8241    +  rep_origin     ori: high-copy-number ColE1/pMB1/pBR322/pUC origin of replication
   8424..8476    +  CDS            lacI (fragment): lac repressor; lacI; The lac repressor binds to the lac operator to inhibit transcription in E. coli. This inhibition can be relieved by adding lactose or isopropyl-β-D-thiogalactopyranoside (IPTG).
   8492..8943    -  rep_origin     M13 ori (sequence partly withheld): M13 bacteriophage origin of replication; arrow indicates direction of (+) strand synthesis
   9090..9467    +  enhancer       CMV enhancer: human cytomegalovirus immediate early enhancer
