[The description below was written by a language model from this plasmid's Addgene catalogue record and pLannotate feature annotations shown in this document.]
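Description:
pWZL Neo Myr Flag HIPK1 is a Moloney murine leukemia virus-based retroviral expression vector carrying the human HIPK1 (homeodomain interacting protein kinase 1) open reading frame, built on the pWZL-Neo-Myr-Flag-DEST Gateway destination backbone as one clone of a kinase ORF library. It is propagated in E. coli through a high-copy ColE1/pUC-type origin with ampicillin selection (AmpR), and a recombination-deficient strain is recommended because of the repeated LTR sequences. The annotated sequence also shows an M13 phage origin and a fragment of the Epstein-Barr virus oriP outside the viral region.

In the feature table, a CMV enhancer/promoter sits immediately upstream of a partial LTR, an arrangement that would drive transcription of the viral genome in packaging cells. This is followed by a packaging signal (Ψ) and a truncated gag segment lacking its start codon, which supports efficient encapsidation. The ORF was moved in by an LR recombination reaction and is flanked by attB1 and attB2 sites. It lies downstream of a Src-derived N-myristoylation signal and, according to the catalogue entry, a Flag epitope (not separately annotated), so the kinase is expressed as an N-terminally myristoylated, Flag-tagged fusion. Myristoylation targets proteins to membranes, a strategy commonly used to promote kinase activation. An EMCV IRES then links the neomycin phosphotransferase gene to the same transcript, allowing G418 selection of transduced mammalian cells, and a 3′ LTR closes the provirus.

The HIPK1 feature is annotated as a fragment of about 1.5 kb, so it matches only part of the reference protein. The depositor notes that the gene identity was verified but the clone was not fully sequenced for minor mutations. The library was used for gain-of-function screening of kinases in cancer-related studies.
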