Addgene plasmid #20498: pWZL Neo Myr Flag HIPK1
Depositing lab: William Hahn & Jean Zhao. Depositing organization: Dana-Farber Cancer Institute. Publication: Integrative Genomic Approaches Identify IKBKE as a Breast Cancer Oncogene (Kinase Library Clones). Boehm JS, Zhao JJ, Yao J, Kim SY, Firestein R, Dunn IF, Sjostrom SK, Garraway LA, Weremowicz S, Richardson AL, Greulich H, Stewart CJ, Mulvey LA, Shen RR, Ambrogio L, Hirozane-Kishikawa T, Hill DE, Vidal M, Meyerson M, Grenier JK, Hinkle G, Root DE, Roberts TM, Lander ES, Polyak K, Hahn WC. Cell. 2007 Jun 15. 129(6):1065-1079. 10.1016/j.cell.2007.03.052 PubMed 17574021.
Backbone
  Vector backbone: pWZL-Neo-Myr-Flag-DEST
  Backbone manufacturer: William Hahn Lab (available at Addgene, #15300)
  Vector type: Mammalian Expression, Retroviral
  Selectable markers: Neomycin (select with G418)
Growth in bacteria
  Bacterial resistance: Ampicillin, 100 μg/mL
  Growth temperature: 37°C
  Growth strain: Stbl3
  Growth instructions: Stbl3 cells to prevent recombination.
  Copy number: Unknown
Gene/Insert
  Gene/Insert name: HIPK1 (alt name: homeodomain interacting protein kinase 1)
  Species: H. sapiens (human)
  GenBank ID: NM_152696
  Entrez Gene: HIPK1 (a.k.a. Myak, Nbak2)
  Tag / fusion protein: Myr (N terminal on backbone); Flag (N terminal on backbone)
  Cloning method: Gateway Cloning
  Sequencing primers: 5′ pWZL-Fwd (GAA CCT CCT CGT TCG ACC); 3′ pWZL-Rev (TTC CGG GCC CTC ACA TTG)
Resource information
  A portion of this plasmid was derived from a plasmid made by: 4-C12
Terms and licenses: Academic/Nonprofit Terms; Industry Terms: Not Available to Industry
Depositor comments: ORFs were cloned into Gateway compatible pEntry vectors. An LR recombination reaction was performed to move the ORF to pWZL-Neo-Myr-Flag DEST such that the ORF would have 5' myristoylation and flag tags. This plasmid is part of a kinase library, and the gene has been verified, but has not been fully sequenced for minor mutations. Please see the following link for plasmids from this article that are not part of the kinase library http://www.addgene.org/pubmed/17574021
How to cite: pWZL Neo Myr Flag HIPK1 was a gift from William Hahn & Jean Zhao (Addgene plasmid # 20498)
