>Addgene plasmid #20498 | pWZL Neo Myr Flag HIPK1 | addgene partial sequence | sequence record 26321 | 20498 with pWZL-Fwd
CTCCTTCTCTAGGCGCCGGCCGGATCCAGAATTCGCCACCATGGGGTCTTCAAAATCTAAACCAAAGGAC
CCCAGCCAGCGCCGGCGCAGGATCCGAGGTTACCTTGACTACAAAGACGATGACGACAAGCAATTGACAA
GTTTGTACAAAAAAGTTGGCATGGTTTTGATGTTTCAGATTCGTTATATTTCACAAACACAAGGCTTGCC
AGCTGAATATCTTCTCAGTGCCGGAACAAAAACAACCAGGTTTTTCAACAGAGATCCTAATTTGGGGTAC
CCACTGTGGAGGCTTAAGACACCTGAAGAACATGAACTGGAGACTGGAATAAAATCAAAAGAAGCTCGGA
AGTACATTTTTAATTGCTTAGATGACATGGCTCAGGTGAATATGTCTACGGACCTGGAGGGAACAGACAT
GTTGGCAGAGAAGGCAGACCGAAGAGAATACATTGATCTGTTAAAGAAAATGCTCACAATTGATGCAGAT
AAGAGAATTACCCCTCTAAAAACTCTTAACCATCAGTTTGTGACAATGACTCACCTTTTGGATTTTCCAC
ATAGCAATCATGTTAAGTCTTGTTTTCAGAACATGGAGATCTGCAAGCGGAGGGTTCACATGTATGATAC
AGTGAGTCAGATCAAGAGTCCCTTCACTACACATGTTGCCCCAAATACAAGCACAAATCTAACCATGAGC
TTCAGCAATCAGCTCAATACAGTGCACAATCAGGCCAGTGTTCTAGCTTCCAGTTCTACTGCAGCAGCTG
CTACTCTTTCTCTGGCTAATTC
